Addgene plasmid #242152: pDest_PANCEd_AraC_S170_LOV_sd2_R2_C1
Purpose: Expression Plasmid containing a LacI repressed sd2 AraC R2 PANCE cassette with a LOV domain insertion at S170
Depositing lab: Dominik Niopek. Depositing organization: Universitaet Heidelberg. Publication: Phage-assisted evolution of allosteric protein switches. Southern NT, von Bachmann A, Hovsepyan A, Griebl M, Wolf B, Lemmen N, Kroell AS, Westermann S, Mathony J, Niopek D. Nat Commun. 2026 Apr 14;17(1):3498. doi: 10.1038/s41467-026-71717-0. PubMed 41980963.
Backbone
  Vector backbone: pDest
  Vector type: Bacterial Expression
Growth in bacteria
  Bacterial resistance: Chloramphenicol, 25 μg/mL
  Growth temperature: 37°C
  Growth strain: DH5alpha
  Copy number: High Copy
Gene/Insert
  Gene/Insert name: AraC R2 S170 LOV
  Species: Synthetic
  Mutation: E3K, R146L, A152T, R251L
  Cloning method: Golden Gate
Terms and licenses: Academic/Nonprofit Terms; Industry Terms: Not Available to Industry
Depositor comments: Please visit https://doi.org/10.1101/2025.06.12.659331 for bioRxiv preprint.
How to cite: pDest_PANCEd_AraC_S170_LOV_sd2_R2_C1 was a gift from Dominik Niopek (Addgene plasmid # 242152 ; http://n2t.net/addgene:242152 ; RRID:Addgene_242152)
