[The description below was written by a language model from this plasmid's Addgene catalogue record and pLannotate feature annotations shown in this document.]
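Description:
pDest_PANCEd_AraC_S170_LOV_sd2_R2_C1 is a 4,969-nt bacterial expression plasmid built by Golden Gate cloning on a pDest backbone for use in E. coli. It replicates from a high-copy ColE1/pUC-type origin and is selected with chloramphenicol through a cat promoter–CmR cassette that ends in a lambda t0 terminator. The annotation also picks up short fragments of an RSF origin and a tetracycline resistance gene; these appear to be backbone remnants rather than functional elements.

The payload is a synthetic AraC variant, the arabinose-responsive transcription factor, carrying a light-sensing LOV domain inserted at position S170 to create a hybrid allosteric switch. The automated feature table does not label AraC itself. It marks a roughly 320-nt "miniSOG" segment inside the expression cassette, which most likely corresponds to the inserted LOV domain, since miniSOG is itself a LOV-derived flavin-binding protein. The catalogue lists four substitutions, E3K, R146L, A152T and R251L, and the name together with the purpose field indicates that this is a clone (C1) recovered from a second round (R2) of PANCE, phage-assisted non-continuous evolution. Transcription is driven by a trc promoter with a lac operator, kept repressed by a lacI gene on the same plasmid under its own promoter and relievable with IPTG, and is terminated by the rrnB T1 and T2 terminators. The "sd2" label presumably denotes a particular Shine-Dalgarno ribosome binding site variant, although the record does not define it. The plasmid serves to express and characterise an evolved AraC-LOV variant outside the phage context, as part of work on phage-assisted evolution of allosteric protein switches.
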