Features (pLannotate 1.2.2; 15 found; start..end, strand, type, name):
     48..181     +  rep_origin     RSF ori (fragment): Plasmids containing the RSF 1030 origin of replication can be propagated in E. coli cells that contain additional plasmids with compatible origins.
    266..330     -  CDS            TcR (fragment): tetracycline efflux protein; tet; confers resistance to tetracycline
    345..366     -  protein_bind   CAP binding site: CAP binding activates transcription in the presence of cAMP. E. coli catabolite activator protein
    379..1461    -  CDS            lacI: lac repressor; lacI; The lac repressor binds to the lac operator to inhibit transcription in E. coli. This inhibition can be relieved by adding lactose or isopropyl-β-D-thiogalactopyranoside (IPTG).
   1462..1539    -  promoter       lacI promoter: lacI
   1584..1613    +  promoter       trc promoter: strong E. coli promoter; hybrid between the trp and lac UV5 promoters
   1621..1637    +  protein_bind   lac operator: The lac repressor binds to the lac operator to inhibit transcription in E. coli. This inhibition can be relieved by adding lactose or isopropyl-β-D-thiogalactopyranoside (IPTG). lac repressor encoded by lacI
   2199..2516    +  CDS            miniSOG: miniSOG is a basic (constitutively fluorescent) cyan fluorescent protein published in 2011, derived from Arabidopsis thaliana. It requires the cofactor flavin for fluorescence.
   3070..3185    +  ncRNA          5S rRNA: Accession: RF00001 - 5S ribosomal RNA
   3189..3275    +  terminator     rrnB T1 terminator: Escherichia coli rrnB; transcription terminator T1 from the E. coli rrnB gene
   3367..3394    +  terminator     rrnB T2 terminator: transcription terminator T2 from the E. coli rrnB gene
   3414..3508    -  terminator     lambda t0 terminator: transcription terminator from phage lambda
   3529..4188    -  CDS            CmR: chloramphenicol acetyltransferase; cat; confers resistance to chloramphenicol
   4189..4291    -  promoter       cat promoter: promoter of the E. coli cat gene encoding chloramphenicol acetyltransferase
   4381..4969    +  rep_origin     ori: high-copy-number ColE1/pMB1/pBR322/pUC origin of replication
>Addgene plasmid #242152 | pDest_PANCEd_AraC_S170_LOV_sd2_R2_C1 | addgene full sequence | sequence record 484660 | Addgene NGS Result
AACGCCAGCAACGCGGCCTTTTTACGGTTCCTGGCCTTTTGCTGGCCTTTTGCTCACATGTTCTTTCCTG
CGTTATCCCCTGATTCTGTGGATAACCGTATTACCGCCTTTGAGTGAGCTGATACCGCTCGCCGCAGCCG
AACGACCGAGCGCAGCGAGTCAGTGAGCGAGGAAGCGGAAGAGCGCCACGGTGATTCATTCTGCTAACCA
GTAAGGCAACCCCGCCAGCCTAGCCGGGTCCTCAACGACAGGAGCACGATCATGCTAGTCATGCCCCGCG
CCCACCGGAAGGAGCTGACTGGGTTGAAGGCTCTCAAGGGCATCGGTCGAGATCCCGGTGCCTAATGAGT
GAGCTAACTTACATTAATTGCGTTGCGCTCACTGCCCGCTTTCCAGTCGGGAAACCTGTCGTGCCAGCTG
CATTAATGAATCGGCCAACGCGCGGGGAGAGGCGGTTTGCGTATTGGGCGCCAGGGTGGTTTTTCTTTTC
ACCAGTGACACGGGCAACAGCTGATTGCCCTTCACCGCCTGGCCCTGAGAGAGTTGCAGCAAGCGGTCCA
CGCTGGTTTGCCCCAGCAGGCGAAAATCCTGTTTGATGGTGGTTAACGGCGGGATATAACATGAGCTGTC
TTCGGTATCGTCGTATCCCACTACCGAGATATCCGCACCAACGCGCAGCCCGGACTCGGTAATGGCGCGC
ATTGCGCCCAGCGCCATCTGATCGTTGGCAACCAGCATCGCAGTGGGAACGATACCCTCATTCAGCATTT
GCATGGTTTGTTGAAAACCGGACATGGCACTCCAGTCGCCTTCCCGTTCCGCTATCGGCTGAATTTGATT
GCGAGTGAGATATTTATGCCAGCCAGCCAGACGCAGACGCGCCGAGACAGAACTTAATGGGCCCGCTAAC
AGCGCGATTTGCTGGTGACCCAATGCGACCAGATGCTCCACGCCCAGTCGCGTACCGTCTTCATGGGAGA
AAATAATACTGTTGATGGGTGTCTGGTCAGAGACATCAAGAAATAACGCCGGAACATTAGTGCAGGCAGC
TTCCACAGCAATGGCATCCTGGTCATCCAGCGGATAGTTAATGATCAGCCCACTGACGCGTTGCGCGAGA
AGATTGTGCACCGCCGCTTTACAGGCTTCGACGCCGCTTCGTTCTACCATCGACACCACCACGCTGGCAC
CCAGTTGATCGGCGCGAGATTTAATCGCCGCGACAATTTGCGACGGCGCGTGCAGGGCCAGACTGGAGGT
GGCAACGCCAATCAGCAACGACTGTTTGCCCGCCAGTTGTTGTGCCACGCGGTTGGGAATGTAATTCAGC
TCCGCCATCGCCGCTTCCACTTTTTCCCGCGTTTTCGCAGAAACGTGGCTGGCCTGGTTCACCACGCGGG
AAACGGTCTGATAAGAGACACCGGCATACTCTGCGACATCGTATAACGTTACTGGTTTCACATTCACCAC
CCTGAATTGACTCTCTTCCGGGCGCTATCATGCCATACCGCGAAAGGTTTTGCGCCATTCGATGGTGTCC
GGGATCTCGACGCTCTCCCTTATGCGACTCCGATCCCGCAAATTTGACAATTAATCATCCGGCTCGTATA
ATGTGTGGAATTGTGAGCGGATAACAATTGGAGTAAAAAAAAAGGAAAATGTCCGCGAAAGCGCAGAACG
ATCCGCTGCTGCCGGGCTATAGCTTTAACGCACATCTGGTGGCGGGCCTGACCCCGATTGAAGCGAACGG
CTATCTGGATTTTTTTATTGATCGCCCGCTGGGCATGAAAGGCTATATTCTGAACCTGACCATTCGCGGC
CAGGGCGTGGTGAAAAACCAGGGCCGCGAATTTGTGTGCCGCCCGGGCGATATTCTGCTGTTTCCGCCGG
GCGAAATTCATCATTATGGCCGCCATCCGGAAGCGCGAGAATGGTATCATCAGTGGGTGTATTTTCGCCC
GCGCGCGTATTGGCATGAATGGCTGAACTGGCCGAGCATTTTTGCGAACACCGGCTTTTTTCGCCCGGAT
GAAGCGCATCAGCCGCATTTTAGCGATCTGTTTGGCCAGATTATTAACGCGGGCCAGGGCGAAGGCCTCT
ATAGCGAACTGCTGACAATTAACCTGCTGGAACAGCTGCTGCTGCGCCGCATGGAAGCGATTAACGAAAG
CAGCGGTTTAGCCACAACGCTGGAACGCATTGAAAAGAATTTCGTAATCACAGACCCGCGCCTTCCCGAC
AATCCAATTATTTTTGCGTCCGATAGCTTCCTGCAATTAACCGAATACAGCCGCGAAGAAATTCTGGGTC
GTAATTGTCGCTTCCTTCAGGGGCCAGAGACTGACCGTGCTACGGTACGCAAAATCCGCGACGCAATCGA
CAATCAAACGGAAGTCACGGTTCAGTTGATTAACTATACGAAGAGCGGAAAAAAATTCTGGAATTTATTT
CACTTGCAGCCTATGCGTGACCAGAAGGGCGATGTCCAGTATTTCATTGGCGTTCAGCTTGATGGTACCG
AGCATGTTCGCGATGCTGCGGAGCGTGAAGGTGTAATGTTAATTAAAAAGACTGCTGAAAACATTGATGA
GGCGGCCAAAGGGAGCCTGCATCCGCCGATGGATAACCGCGTGCGCGAAGCGTGCCAGTATATTAGCGAT
CATCTGGCGGATAGCAACTTTGATATTGCGAGCGTGGCGCAGCATGTGTGCCTGAGCCCTAGCCGCCTGA
GCCATCTGTTTCGCCAGCAGCTGGGCATTAGCGTGCTGAGCTGGCGCGAAGATCAGCGCATTAGCCAGGC
GAAACTGCTGCTGAGCACCACCCGCATGCCGATTGCGACCGTGGGCCTCAACGTGGGCTTTGATGATCAG
CTGTATTTTAGCCGCGTGTTTAAAAAATGCACCGGCGCGAGCCCGAGCGAATTTCGCGCGGGCTGCGAAG
AAAAAGTGAACGATGTGGCGGTGAAACTGAGCGGGTAAGGCTAATGGAGATTTTCAACATGGGCGAGAAG
ATTTTCAGCCTGATACAGATTAAATCAGAACGCAGAAGCGGTCTGATAAAACAGAATTTGCCTGGCGGCA
GTAGCGCGGTGGTCCCACCTGACCCCATGCCGAACTCAGAAGTGAAACGCCGTAGCGCCGATGGTAGTGT
GGGGTATCCCCATGCGAGAGTAGGGAACTGCCAGGCATCAAATAAAACGAAAGGCTCAGTCGAAAGACTG
GGCCTTTCGTTTTATCTGTTGTTTGTCGGTGAACGCTCTCCTGAGTAGGACAAATCCGCCGGGAGCGGAT
TTGAACGTTGCGAAGCAACGGCCCGGAGGGTGGCGGGCAGGACGCCCGCCATAAACTGCCAGGCATCAAA
TTAAGCAGAAGGCCATCCTGACGGATGGCCTTTTCTGAAAGGAGGAACTATATATTCTCACCAATAAAAA
ACGCCCGGCGGCAACCGAGCGTTCTGAACAAATCCAGATGGAGTTCTGAGGTCATTACTGGATCTATCAA
CAGGAGTCCAAGCGAGCTCGATATCAAATTACGCCCCGCCCTGCCACTCATCGCAGTACTGTTGTAATTC
ATTAAGCATTCTGCCGACATGGAAGCCATCACAAACGGCATGATGAACCTGAATCGCCAGCGGCATCAGC
ACCTTGTCGCCTTGCGTATAATATTTGCCCATGGTGAAAACGGGGGCGAAGAAGTTGTCCATATTGGCCA
CGTTTAAATCAAAACTGGTGAAACTCACCCAGGGATTGGCTGAAACGAAAAACATATTCTCAATAAACCC
TTTAGGGAAATAGGCCAGGTTTTCACCGTAACACGCCACATCTTGCGAATATATGTGTAGAAACTGCCGG
AAATCGTCGTGGTATTCACTCAAGAGCGATGAAAACGTTTCAGTTTGCTCATGGAAAACGGTGTAACAAG
GGTGAACACTATCCCATATCACCAGCTCACCGTCTTTCATTGCCATACGAAATTCCGGATGAGCATTCAT
CAGGCGGGCAAGAATGTGAATAAAGGCCGGATAAAACTTGTGCTTATTTTTCTTTACGGTCTTTAAAAAG
GCCGTAATATCCAGCTGAACGGTCTGGTTATAGGTACATTGAGCAACTGACTGAAATGCCTCAAAATGTT
CTTTACGATGCCATTGGGATATATCAACGGTGGTATATCCAGTGATTTTTTTCTCCATTTTAGCTTCCTT
AGCTCCTGAAAATCTCGATAACTAAAAAAATACGCCCGGTAGTGATCTTATTTCATTATGGTGAAAGTTG
GAACCTCTTACGTGCCGATCAACAGTTTTATTGTTCATGACCAAAATCCCTTAACGTGAGTTTTCGTTCC
ACTGAGCGTCAGACCCCGTAGAAAAGATCAAAGGATCTTCTTGAGATCCTTTTTTTCTGCGCGTAATCTG
CTGCTTGCAAACAAAAAAACCACCGCTACCAGCGGTGGTTTGTTTGCCGGATCAAGAGCTACCAACTCTT
TTTCCGAAGGTAACTGGCTTCAGCAGAGCGCAGATACCAAATACTGTCCTTCTAGTGTAGCCGTAGTTAG
GCCACCACTTCAAGAACTCTGTAGCACCGCCTACATACCTCGCTCTGCTAATCCTGTTACCAGTGGCTGC
TGCCAGTGGCGATAAGTCGTGTCTTACCGGGTTGGACTCAAGACGATAGTTACCGGATAAGGCGCAGCGG
TCGGGCTGAACGGGGGGTTCGTGCACACAGCCCAGCTTGGAGCGAACGACCTACACCGAACTGAGATACC
TACAGCGTGAGCTATGAGAAAGCGCCACGCTTCCCGAAGGGAGAAAGGCGGACAGGTATCCGGTAAGCGG
CAGGGTCGGAACAGGAGAGCGCACGAGGGAGCTTCCAGGGGGAAACGCCTGGTATCTTTATAGTCCTGTC
GGGTTTCGCCACCTCTGACTTGAGCGTCGATTTTTGTGATGCTCGTCAGGGGGGCGGAGCCTATGGAAA
